>Addgene plasmid #66238 | CCR10-Tango | depositor partial sequence | sequence record 113089 | empty Tango
GACGGATCGGGAGATCTCCCGATCCCCTATGGTGCACTCTCAGTACAATCTGCTCTGATGCCGCATAGTT
AAGCCAGTATCTGCTCCCTGCTTGTGTGTTGGAGGTCGCTGAGTAGTGCGCGAGCAAAATTTAAGCTACA
ACAAGGCAAGGCTTGACCGACAATTGCATGAAGAATCTGCTTAGGGTTAGGCGTTTTGCGCTGCTTCGCG
ATGTACGGGCCAGATATACGCGTTGACATTGATTATTGACTAGTTATTAATAGTAATCAATTACGGGGTC
ATTAGTTCATAGCCCATATATGGAGTTCCGCGTTACATAACTTACGGTAAATGGCCCGCCTGGCTGACCG
CCCAACGACCCCCGCCCATTGACGTCAATAATGACGTATGTTCCCATAGTAACGCCAATAGGGACTTTCC
ATTGACGTCAATGGGTGGAGTATTTACGGTAAACTGCCCACTTGGCAGTACATCAAGTGTATCATATGCC
AAGTACGCCCCCTATTGACGTCAATGACGGTAAATGGCCCGCCTGGCATTATGCCCAGTACATGACCTTA
TGGGACTTTCCTACTTGGCAGTACATCTACGTATTAGTCATCGCTATTACCATGGTGATGCGGTTTTGGC
AGTACATCAATGGGCGTGGATAGCGGTTTGACTCACGGGGATTTCCAAGTCTCCACCCCATTGACGTCAA
TGGGAGTTTGTTTTGGCACCAAAATCAACGGGACTTTCCAAAATGTCGTAACAACTCCGCCCCATTGACG
CAAATGGGCGGTAGGCGTGTACGGTGGGAGGTCTATATAAGCAGAGCTCTCTGGCTAACTAGAGAACCCA
CTGCTTACTGGCTTATCGAAATTAATACGACTCACTATAGGGAGACCCAAGCTGGCTAGCGTTTAAACTT
AAGCTTGGTACCGAGCTCGGATCCACTAGTCCAGTGTGGTGGAATTCTGCAGATATCCAGCACAGTGGCG
GCCGCGCCACCATGAAGACGATCATCGCCCTGAGCTACATCTTCTGCCTGGTATTCGCCGACTACAAGGA
CGATGATGACGCCAGCATCGATACCGGTGGACGCACCCCACCCAGCCTGGGTCCCCAAGATGAGTCCTGC
ACCACCGCCAGCTCCTCCCTGGCCAAGGACACTTCATCGACCGGTGAGAACCTGTACTTCCAGCTAAGAT
TAGATAAAAGTAAAGTGATTAACAGCGCATTAGAGCTGCTTAATGAGGTCGGAATCGAAGGTTTAACAAC
CCGTAAACTCGCCCAGAAGCTAGGTGTAGAGCAGCCTACATTGTATTGGCATGTAAAAAATAAGCGGGCT
TTGCTCGACGCCTTAGCCATTGAGATGTTAGATAGGCACCATACTCACTTTTGCCCTTTAGAAGGGGAAA
GCTGGCAAGATTTTTTACGTAATAACGCTAAAAGTTTTAGATGTGCTTTACTAAGTCATCGCGATGGAGC
AAAAGTACATTTAGGTACACGGCCTACAGAAAAACAGTATGAAACTCTCGAAAATCAATTAGCCTTTTTA
TGCCAACAAGGTTTTTCACTAGAGAATGCATTATATGCACTCAGCGCTGTGGGGCATTTTACTTTAGGTT
GCGTATTGGAAGATCAAGAGCATCAAGTCGCTAAAGAAGAAAGGGAAACACCTACTACTGATAGTATGCC
GCCATTATTACGACAAGCTATCGAATTATTTGATCACCAAGGTGCAGAGCCAGCCTTCTTATTCGGCCTT
GAATTGATCATATGCGGATTAGAAAAACAACTTAAATGTGAAAGTGGGTCCGCGTACAGCCGCGCGCGTA
CGAAAAACAATTACGGGTCTACCATCGAGGGCCTGCTCGATCTCCCGGACGACGACGCCCCCGAAGAGGC
GGGGCTGGCGGCTCCGCGCCTGTCCTTTCTCCCCGCGGGACACACGCGCAGACTGTCGACGGCCCCCCCG
ACCGATGTCAGCCTGGGGGACGAGCTCCACTTAGACGGCGAGGACGTGGCGATGGCGCATGCCGACGCGC
TAGACGATTTCGATCTGGACATGTTGGGGGACGGGGATTCCCCGGGTCCGGGATTTACCCCCCACGACTC
CGCCCCCTACGGCGCTCTGGATATGGCCGACTTCGAGTTTGAGCAGATGTTTACCGATGCCCTTGGAATT
GACGAGTACGGTGGGTAGCTCGAGTCTAGAGGGCCCGTTTAAACCCGCTGATCAGCCTCGACTGTGCCTT
CTAGTTGCCAGCCATCTGTTGTTTGCCCCTCCCCCGTGCCTTCCTTGACCCTGGAAGGTGCCACTCCCAC
TGTCCTTTCCTAATAAAATGAGGAAATTGCATCGCATTGTCTGAGTAGGTGTCATTCTATTCTGGGGGGT
GGGGTGGGGCAGGACAGCAAGGGGGAGGATTGGGAAGACAATAGCAGGCATGCTGGGGATGCGGTGGGCT
CTATGGCTTCTGAGGCGGAAAGAACCAGCTGGGGCTCTAGGGGGTATCCCC
[124 nt withheld, positions 2502-2625]
C
[91 nt withheld, positions 2627-2717]
A
[49 nt withheld, positions 2719-2767]
CCTTTGACGTTGGAGTCCACGTTCTTT
[37 nt withheld, positions 2795-2831]
ACCCTATCTCGGTCTATTCTTTTGATTTATAAGGGATTTTGCCGATTTCGGCCTATTGGTTAAAAAATGA
GCTGATTTAACAAAAATTTAACGCGAATTAATTCTGTGGAATGTGTGTCAGTTAGGGTGTGGAAAGTCCC
CAGGCTCCCCAGCAGGCAGAAGTATGCAAAGCATGCATCTCAATTAGTCAGCAACCAGGTGTGGAAAGTC
CCCAGGCTCCCCAGCAGGCAGAAGTATGCAAAGCATGCATCTCAATTAGTCAGCAACCATAGTCCCGCCC
CTAACTCCGCCCATCCCGCCCCTAACTCCGCCCAGTTCCGCCCATTCTCCGCCCCATGGCTGACTAATTT
TTTTTATTTATGCAGAGGCCGAGGCCGCCTCTGCCTCTGAGCTATTCCAGAAGTAGTGAGGAGGCTTTTT
TGGAGGCCTAGGCTTTTGCAAAAAGCTCCCGGGAGCTTGTATATCCATTTTCGGATCTGATCAAGAGACA
GGATGAGGATCGTTTCGCATGATTGAACAAGATGGATTGCACGCAGGTTCTCCGGCCGCTTGGGTGGAGA
GGCTATTCGGCTATGACTGGGCACAACAGACAATCGGCTGCTCTGATGCCGCCGTGTTCCGGCTGTCAGC
GCAGGGGCGCCCGGTTCTTTTTGTCAAGACCGACCTGTCCGGTGCCCTGAATGAACTGCAGGACGAGGCA
GCGCGGCTATCGTGGCTGGCCACGACGGGCGTTCCTTGCGCAGCTGTGCTCGACGTTGTCACTGAAGCGG
GAAGGGACTGGCTGCTATTGGGCGAAGTGCCGGGGCAGGATCTCCTGTCATCTCACCTTGCTCCTGCCGA
GAAAGTATCCATCATGGCTGATGCAATGCGGCGGCTGCATACGCTTGATCCGGCTACCTGCCCATTCGAC
CACCAAGCGAAACATCGCATCGAGCGAGCACGTACTCGGATGGAAGCCGGTCTTGTCGATCAGGATGATC
TGGACGAAGAGCATCAGGGGCTCGCGCCAGCCGAACTGTTCGCCAGGCTCAAGGCGCGCATGCCCGACGG
CGAGGATCTCGTCGTGACCCATGGCGATGCCTGCTTGCCGAATATCATGGTGGAAAATGGCCGCTTTTCT
GGATTCATCGACTGTGGCCGGCTGGGTGTGGCGGACCGCTATCAGGACATAGCGTTGGCTACCCGTGATA
TTGCTGAAGAGCTTGGCGGCGAATGGGCTGACCGCTTCCTCGTGCTTTACGGTATCGCCGCTCCCGATTC
GCAGCGCATCGCCTTCTATCGCCTTCTTGACGAGTTCTTCTGAGCGGGACTCTGGGGTTCGAAATGACCG
ACCAAGCGACGCCCAACCTGCCATCACGAGATTTCGATTCCACCGCCGCCTTCTATGAAAGGTTGGGCTT
CGGAATCGTTTTCCGGGACGCCGGCTGGATGATCCTCCAGCGCGGGGATCTCATGCTGGAGTTCTTCGCC
CACCCCAACTTGTTTATTGCAGCTTATAATGGTTACAAATAAAGCAATAGCATCACAAATTTCACAAATA
AAGCATTTTTTTCACTGCATTCTAGTTGTGGTTTGTCCAAACTCATCAATGTATCTTATCATGTCTGTAT
ACCGTCGACCTCTAGCTAGAGCTTGGCGTAATCATGGTCATAGCTGTTTCCTGTGTGAAATTGTTATCCG
CTCACAATTCCACACAACATACGAGCCGGAAGCATAAAGTGTAAAGCCTGGGGTGCCTAATGAGTGAGCT
AACTCACATTAATTGCGTTGCGCTCACTGCCCGCTTTCCAGTCGGGAAACCTGTCGTGCCAGCTGCATTA
ATGAATCGGCCAACGCGCGGGGAGAGGCGGTTTGCGTATTGGGCGCTCTTCCGCTTCCTCGCTCACTGAC
TCGCTGCGCTCGGTCGTTCGGCTGCGGCGAGCGGTATCAGCTCACTCAAAGGCGGTAATACGGTTATCCA
CAGAATCAGGGGATAACGCAGGAAAGAACATGTGAGCAAAAGGCCAGCAAAAGGCCAGGAACCGTAAAAA
GGCCGCGTTGCTGGCGTTTTTCCATAGGCTCCGCCCCCCTGACGAGCATCACAAAAATCGACGCTCAAGT
CAGAGGTGGCGAAACCCGACAGGACTATAAAGATACCAGGCGTTTCCCCCTGGAAGCTCCCTCGTGCGCT
CTCCTGTTCCGACCCTGCCGCTTACCGGATACCTGTCCGCCTTTCTCCCTTCGGGAAGCGTGGCGCTTTC
TCATAGCTCACGCTGTAGGTATCTCAGTTCGGTGTAGGTCGTTCGCTCCAAGCTGGGCTGTGTGCACGAA
CCCCCCGTTCAGCCCGACCGCTGCGCCTTATCCGGTAACTATCGTCTTGAGTCCAACCCGGTAAGACACG
ACTTATCGCCACTGGCAGCAGCCACTGGTAACAGGATTAGCAGAGCGAGGTATGTAGGCGGTGCTACAGA
GTTCTTGAAGTGGTGGCCTAACTACGGCTACACTAGAAGAACAGTATTTGGTATCTGCGCTCTGCTGAAG
CCAGTTACCTTCGGAAAAAGAGTTGGTAGCTCTTGATCCGGCAAACAAACCACCGCTGGTAGCGGTTTTT
TTGTTTGCAAGCAGCAGATTACGCGCAGAAAAAAAGGATCTCAAGAAGATCCTTTGATCTTTTCTACGGG
GTCTGACGCTCAGTGGAACGAAAACTCACGTTAAGGGATTTTGGTCATGAGATTATCAAAAAGGATCTTC
ACCTAGATCCTTTTAAATTAAAAATGAAGTTTTAAATCAATCTAAAGTATATATGAGTAAACTTGGTCTG
ACAGTTACCAATGCTTAATCAGTGAGGCACCTATCTCAGCGATCTGTCTATTTCGTTCATCCATAGTTGC
CTGACTCCCCGTCGTGTAGATAACTACGATACGGGAGGGCTTACCATCTGGCCCCAGTGCTGCAATGATA
CCGCGAGACCCACGCTCACCGGCTCCAGATTTATCAGCAATAAACCAGCCAGCCGGAAGGGCCGAGCGCA
GAAGTGGTCCTGCAACTTTATCCGCCTCCATCCAGTCTATTAATTGTTGCCGGGAAGCTAGAGTAAGTAG
TTCGCCAGTTAATAGTTTGCGCAACGTTGTTGCCATTGCTACAGGCATCGTGGTGTCACGCTCGTCGTTT
GGTATGGCTTCATTCAGCTCCGGTTCCCAACGATCAAGGCGAGTTACATGATCCCCCATGTTGTGCAAAA
AAGCGGTTAGCTCCTTCGGTCCTCCGATCGTTGTCAGAAGTAAGTTGGCCGCAGTGTTATCACTCATGGT
TATGGCAGCACTGCATAATTCTCTTACTGTCATGCCATCCGTAAGATGCTTTTCTGTGACTGGTGAGTAC
TCAACCAAGTCATTCTGAGAATAGTGTATGCGGCGACCGAGTTGCTCTTGCCCGGCGTCAATACGGGATA
ATACCGCGCCACATAGCAGAACTTTAAAAGTGCTCATCATTGGAAAACGTTCTTCGGGGCGAAAACTCTC
AAGGATCTTACCGCTGTTGAGATCCAGTTCGATGTAACCCACTCGTGCACCCAACTGATCTTCAGCATCT
TTTACTTTCACCAGCGTTTCTGGGTGAGCAAAAACAGGAAGGCAAAATGCCGCAAAAAAGGGAATAAGGG
CGACACGGAAATGTTGAATACTCATACTCTTCCTTTTTCAATATTATTGAAGCATTTATCAGGGTTATTG
TCTCATGAGCGGATACATATTTGAATGTATTTAGAAAAATAAACAAATAGGGGTTCCGCGCACATTTCCC
CGAAAAGTGCCACCTGACGTC
