>Addgene plasmid #66238 | CCR10-Tango | depositor partial sequence | sequence record 113090 | CCR10
ATGGGAACCGAGGCAACAGAGCAGGTCTCTTGGGGTCATTACTCTGGTGACGAGGAAGACGCGTACAGCG
CCGAGCCTCTCCCTGAGCTGTGCTATAAGGCAGATGTGCAGGCTTTTTCCAGAGCGTTTCAGCCGAGCGT
GAGCTTGACAGTGGCGGCTTTGGGTCTGGCCGGCAACGGACTGGTGCTCGCGACACACCTCGCAGCTCGA
AGAGCGGCCAGGTCACCAACTAGTGCACACCTGTTGCAGCTTGCCCTGGCTGACCTGCTTTTGGCCCTGA
CCCTGCCTTTTGCTGCCGCCGGCGCTCTTCAGGGTTGGTCCCTGGGGTCAGCCACGTGCCGCACCATTTC
TGGGCTCTATTCCGCCTCTTTCCACGCAGGGTTTCTGTTCCTTGCCTGCATTAGCGCTGACCGCTACGTG
GCCATTGCTCGGGCTTTGCCAGCCGGACCTCGACCCTCCACCCCCGGACGAGCACACCTGGTATCCGTTA
TCGTCTGGCTGCTCTCCCTTCTTCTCGCTCTGCCAGCCCTGTTGTTTAGCCAGGATGGCCAGAGAGAGGG
CCAACGACGCTGCCGCCTGATATTCCCAGAGGGCCTTACCCAGACCGTCAAAGGCGCCTCTGCCGTGGCC
CAGGTGGCACTGGGTTTCGCTCTCCCCCTGGGTGTAATGGTGGCCTGCTATGCCCTCCTGGGAAGAACCC
TGCTGGCTGCCCGGGGCCCAGAACGCAGAAGAGCACTCCGCGTTGTCGTTGCACTCGTGGCCGCGTTTGT
GGTGCTCCAGCTGCCCTATTCATTGGCACTTCTGCTGGATACGGCCGACCTCCTTGCCGCGCGGGAGCGC
TCCTGTCCTGCATCCAAAAGGAAAGACGTAGCCCTGTTGGTGACATCCGGCCTGGCGCTTGCCCGCTGCG
GGTTGAATCCCGTGTTGTATGCTTTTCTGGGACTGCGCTTTCGCCAAGATCTCAGGCGCTTGTTGAGGGG
TGGGAGTTGCCCTTCCGGGCCCCAACCCCGGCGAGGGTGCCCGCGAAGACCCCGACTGAGTTCATGTTCA
GCTCCTACTGAGACTCATAGCCTTAGCTGGGATAAT
