>Addgene plasmid #66238 | CCR10-Tango | addgene partial sequence | sequence record 117387 | CMV-F 5'-CGCAAATGGGCGGTAGGCGTG-3'
TCTCTGGCTAACTAGAGAACCCACTGCTTACTGGCTTATCGAAATTAATACGACTCACTATAGGGAGACC
CAAGCTGGCTAGCGTTTAAACTTAAGCTTGGTACCGAGCTCGGATCCACTAGTCCAGTGTGGTGGAATTC
TGCAGATATCCAGCACAGTGGCGGCCGCGCCACCATGAAGACGATCATCGCCCTGAGCTACATCTTCTGC
CTGGTATTCGCCGACTACAAGGACGATGATGACGCCAGCATCGATATGGGAACCGAGGCAACAGAGCAGG
TCTCTTGGGGTCATTACTCTGGTGACGAGGAAGACGCGTACAGCGCCGAGCCTCTCCCTGAGCTGTGCTA
TAAGGCAGATGTGCAGGCTTTTTCCAGAGCGTTTCAGCCGAGCGTGAGCTTGACAGTGGCGGCTTTGGGT
CTGGCCGGCAACGGACTGGTGCTCGCGACACACCTCGCAGCTCGAAGAGCGGCCAGGTCACCAACTAGTG
CACACCTGTTGCAGCTTGCCCTGGCTGACCTGCTTTTGGCCCTGACCCTGCCTTTTGCTGCCGCCGGCGC
TCTTCAGGGTTGGTCCCTGGGGTCAGCCACGTGCCGCACCATTTCTGGGCTCTATTCCGCCTCTTTCCAC
GCAGGGTTTCTGTTCCTTGCCTGCATTAGCGCTGACCGCTACGTGGCCATTGCTCGGGCTTTGCCAGCCG
GACCTCGACCCTCCACCCCCGGACGAGCACACCTGGTATCCGTTATCGTCTGGCTGCTCTCCCTTCTTCT
CGCTCTGCCAGCCCTGTTGTTTAGCCAGGATGGCCAGAGAGAGGGCCAACGACGCTGCCGCCTGATATTC
CCAGAGGGCCTTACCCAGACCGTCAAAGGCGCCTCTGCCGTGGCCCAGGTGGCACTGGGTTTCGCTCTCC
CCCTGGGTGTAATGGTGGCCTGCTATGCCCTCCTGGGAAGAACCCTGCTGGCTGCCCGGGGCCCAGAACG
CAGAAGAGCACTCCGCGTTGTCGTTGCACTCGTGGCCGCGTTTGTGGTGCTCCAGCTGCCCTAT
