>Addgene plasmid #66238 | CCR10-Tango | addgene partial sequence | sequence record 118049 | Tet-R 5'-GGCGAGTTTACGGGTTGTTA-3'
CTCTAATGCGCTGTTAATCACTTTACTTTTATCTAATCTTAGCTGGAAGTACAGGTTCTCACCGGTCGAT
GAAGTGTCCTTGGCCAGGGAGGAGCTGGCGGTGGTGCAGGACTCATCTTGGGGACCCAGGCTGGGTGGGG
TGCGTCCACCGGTATCGATATTATCCCAGCTAAGGCTATGAGTCTCAGTAGGAGCTGAACATGAACTCAG
TCGGGGTCTTCGCGGGCACCCTCGCCGGGGTTGGGGCCCGGAAGGGCAACTCCCACCCCTCAACAAGCGC
CTGAGATCTTGGCGAAAGCGCAGTCCCAGAAAAGCATACAACACGGGATTCAACCCGCAGCGGGCAAGCG
CCAGGCCGGATGTCACCAACAGGGCTACGTCTTTCCTTTTGGATGCAGGACAGGAGCGCTCCCGCGCGGC
AAGGAGGTCGGCCGTATCCAGCAGAAGTGCCAATGAATAGGGCAGCTGGAGCACCACAAACGCGGCCACG
AGTGCAACGACAACGCGGAGTGCTCTTCTGCGTTCTGGGCCCCGGGCAGCCAGCAGGGTTCTTCCCAGGA
GGGCATAGCAGGCCACCATTACACCCAGGGGGAGAGCGAAACCCAGTGCCACCTGGGCCACGGCAGAGGC
GCCTTTGACGGTCTGGGTAAGGCCCTCTGGGAATATCAGGCGGCAGCGTCGTTGGCCCTCTCTCTGGCCA
TCCTGGCTAAACAACAGGGCTGGCAGAGCGAGAAGAAGGGAGAGCAGCCAGACGATAACGGATACCAGGT
GTGCTCGTCCGGGGGTGGAGGGTCGAGGTCCGGCTGGCAAAGCCCGAGCAATGGCCACGTAGCGGTCAGC
GCTAATGCAGGCAAGGAACAGAAACCCTGCGTGGAAAGAGGCGGAATAGAGCCCAGAAATGGTGCGGCAC
GTGGCTGACCCCAGGGACCAACCCTGAAGAGCGCCGGCGGCAGCAAAAGGCAGGGTCAGGGCCAAAAGCA
GGTCAGCCAGGGCAAGCTGCAACAGGTGTGCACTAGTTGGTGACCTGGCCGCTCTTCGAGCTGCGAGGTG
TGTCGCGAGCACCAGTCCGTTGCCGGCCAGACCCAA
