[The description below was written by a language model from this plasmid's Addgene catalogue record.]
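Description:
CCR10-Tango is a mammalian expression plasmid from the PRESTO-Tango collection, a set of G protein-coupled receptor constructs designed for parallel screening of receptor activation through a transcriptional readout. It is built on an "empty Tango" backbone that was derived from pcDNA3.1(+). It is propagated as a high-copy plasmid in E. coli under ampicillin selection, and it carries a neomycin resistance marker that allows G418 selection in mammalian cells.

The insert is the human chemokine receptor CCR10 (also known as GPR2; the record also lists CCBP2 as an alternative name), about 1.1 kb, cloned by restriction enzymes with NotI at the 5′ end and expressed from the CMV promoter. The backbone supplies an N-terminal FLAG tag, which is useful for checking receptor expression. The depositor's comments indicate that a tTA (tetracycline transactivator) sequence lies downstream of the receptor, and that the site following tTA is XbaI rather than XhoI in most vectors of the series, so the identity of the 3′ site in this particular plasmid is uncertain.

In the Tango principle summarised in the record, agonist activation of the receptor leads to arrestin translocation, which in turn triggers transcriptional activation, so reporter output reflects receptor engagement independently of G protein coupling preference. The record does not itemise the linker elements between receptor and tTA, nor the reporter cell line or arrestin partner, and no feature table is provided. The construct was generated as part of a programme that develops tools for understudied members of druggable protein families. It is intended for ligand screening and pharmacological profiling of CCR10.
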