Addgene plasmid #66238: CCR10-Tango
Purpose: Expression of G protein-coupled receptors for PRESTO-Tango: parallel receptorome expression and screening via transcriptional output, with transcriptional activation following arrestin translocation
Depositing lab: Bryan Roth. Depositing organization: University of North Carolina at Chapel Hill. Publication: PRESTO-Tango as an open-source resource for interrogation of the druggable human GPCRome. Kroeze WK, Sassano MF, Huang XP, Lansu K, McCorvy JD, Giguere PM, Sciaky N, Roth BL. Nat Struct Mol Biol. 2015 May;22(5):362-9. doi: 10.1038/nsmb.3014. Epub 2015 Apr 20. PubMed 25895059.
Backbone
  Vector backbone: empty Tango
  Backbone size w/o insert (bp): 6632
  Vector type: Mammalian Expression
  Selectable markers: Neomycin (select with G418)
Growth in bacteria
  Bacterial resistance: Ampicillin, 100 μg/mL
  Growth temperature: 37°C
  Growth strain: DH5alpha
  Copy number: High Copy
Gene/Insert
  Gene/Insert name: CCR10 (alt name: CCBP2)
  Species: H. sapiens (human)
  Insert size (bp): 1086
  Entrez Gene: CCR10 (a.k.a. GPR2)
  Promoter: CMV
  Tag / fusion protein: FLAG (N terminal on backbone)
  Cloning method: Restriction Enzyme; 5′ cloning site NotI (not destroyed); 3′ cloning site XhoI (unknown if destroyed)
  Sequencing primers: 5′ CMV-F; 3′ Tet-R
Terms and licenses: Academic/Nonprofit Terms; Industry Terms: Not Available to Industry
Depositor comments: Please note: Most of the PRESTO-Tango vectors do not contain the XhoI cut site downstream of the tTA sequence and instead carry an XbaI site. If you need to perform an XhoI digest we recommend sequencing with a forward primer at the C-terminus of tTA to determine which of the two sites is present. Suggested primer: 5-gagctccacttagacggcgagg-3. Original backbone was pcDNA3.1(+). These plasmids were generated as part of the Illuminating the Druggable Genome (IDG) program sponsored by the NIH Common Fund. The goal of this program is to identify, gather, and distribute information and resources for proteins that currently are not well-studied yet belong to commonly drug-targeted protein families: protein kinases, non-olfactory G-protein coupled receptors (GPCRs), and ion channels. The IDG program is designed to develop fundamental research tools for understudied proteins, elucidate their function, and disseminate the IDG-related resources and data to the greater scientific community.
How to cite: CCR10-Tango was a gift from Bryan Roth (Addgene plasmid # 66238 ; http://n2t.net/addgene:66238 ; RRID:Addgene_66238)
